>Addgene plasmid #77453 | PDPK1 gRNA (BRDN0001146405) | addgene full sequence | sequence record 187790 | Addgene Assembled Sequence
CCCGGGTGCAAAGATGGATAAAGTTTTAAACAGAGAGGAATCTTTGCAGCTAATGGACCTTCTAGGTCTT
GAAAGGAGTGGGAATTGGCTCCGGTGCCCGTCAGTGGGCAGAGCGCACATCGCCCACAGTCCCCGAGAAG
TTGGGGGGAGGGGTCGGCAATTGATCCGGTGCCTAGAGAAGGTGGCGCGGGGTAAACTGGGAAAGTGATG
TCGTGTACTGGCTCCGCCTTTTTCCCGAGGGTGGGGGAGAACCGTATATAAGTGCAGTAGTCGCCGTGAA
CGTTCTTTTTCGCAACGGGTTTGCCGCCAGAACACAGGTAAGTGCCGTGTGTGGTTCCCGCGGGCCTGGC
CTCTTTACGGGTTATGGCCCTTGCGTGCCTTGAATTACTTCCACCTGGCTGCAGTACGTGATTCTTGATC
CCGAGCTTCGGGTTGGAAGTGGGTGGGAGAGTTCGAGGCCTTGCGCTTAAGGAGCCCCTTCGCCTCGTGC
TTGAGTTGAGGCCTGGCCTGGGCGCTGGGGCCGCCGCGTGCGAATCTGGTGGCACCTTCGCGCCTGTCTC
GCTGCTTTCGATAAGTCTCTAGCCATTTAAAATTTTTGATGACCTGCTGCGACGCTTTTTTTCTGGCAAG
ATAGTCTTGTAAATGCGGGCCAAGATCTGCACACTGGTATTTCGGTTTTTGGGGCCGCGGGCGGCGACGG
GGCCCGTGCGTCCCAGCGCACATGTTCGGCGAGGCGGGGCCTGCGAGCGCGGCCACCGAGAATCGGACGG
GGGTAGTCTCAAGCTGGCCGGCCTGCTCTGGTGCCTGGCCTCGCGCCGCCGTGTATCGCCCCGCCCTGGG
CGGCAAGGCTGGCCCGGTCGGCACCAGTTGCGTGAGCGGAAAGATGGCCGCTTCCCGGCCCTGCTGCAGG
GAGCTCAAAATGGAGGACGCGGCGCTCGGGAGAGCGGGCGGGTGAGTCACCCACACAAAGGAAAAGGGCC
TTTCCGTCCTCAGCCGTCGCTTCATGTGACTCCACGGAGTACCGGGCGCCGTCCAGGCACCTCGATTAGT
TCTCGAGCTTTTGGAGTACGTCGTCTTTAGGTTGGGGGGAGGGGTTTTATGCGATGGAGTTTCCCCACAC
TGAGTGGGTGGAGACTGAAGTTAGGCCAGCTTGGCACTTGATGTAATTCTCCTTGGAATTTGCCCTTTTT
GAGTTTGGATCTTGGTTCATTCTCAAGCCTCAGACAGTGGTTCAAAGTTTTTTTCTTCCATTTCAGGTGT
CGTGACGTACGGCCACCATGACCGAGTACAAGCCCACGGTGCGCCTCGCCACCCGCGACGACGTCCCCAG
GGCCGTACGCACCCTCGCCGCCGCGTTCGCCGACTACCCCGCCACGCGCCACACCGTCGATCCGGACCGC
CACATCGAGCGGGTCACCGAGCTGCAAGAACTCTTCCTCACGCGCGTCGGGCTCGACATCGGCAAGGTGT
GGGTCGCGGACGACGGCGCCGCCGTGGCGGTCTGGACCACGCCGGAGAGCGTCGAAGCGGGGGCGGTGTT
CGCCGAGATCGGCCCGCGCATGGCCGAGTTGAGCGGTTCCCGGCTGGCCGCGCAGCAACAGATGGAAGGC
CTCCTGGCGCCGCACCGGCCCAAGGAGCCCGCGTGGTTCCTGGCCACCGTCGGAGTCTCGCCCGACCACC
AGGGCAAGGGTCTGGGCAGCGCCGTCGTGCTCCCCGGAGTGGAGGCGGCCGAGCGCGCCGGGGTGCCCGC
CTTCCTGGAGACCTCCGCGCCCCGCAACCTCCCCTTCTACGAGCGGCTCGGCTTCACCGTCACCGCCGAC
GTCGAGGTGCCCGAAGGACCGCGCACCTGGTGCATGACCCGCAAGCCCGGTGCCTGAACGCGTTAAGTCG
ACAATCAACCTCTGGATTACAAAATTTGTGAAAGATTGACTGGTATTCTTAACTATGTTGCTCCTTTTAC
GCTATGTGGATACGCTGCTTTAATGCCTTTGTATCATGCTATTGCTTCCCGTATGGCTTTCATTTTCTCC
TCCTTGTATAAATCCTGGTTGCTGTCTCTTTATGAGGAGTTGTGGCCCGTTGTCAGGCAACGTGGCGTGG
TGTGCACTGTGTTTGCTGACGCAACCCCCACTGGTTGGGGCATTGCCACCACCTGTCAGCTCCTTTCCGG
GACTTTCGCTTTCCCCCTCCCTATTGCCACGGCGGAACTCATCGCCGCCTGCCTTGCCCGCTGCTGGACA
GGGGCTCGGCTGTTGGGCACTGACAATTCCGTGGTGTTGTCGGGGAAATCATCGTCCTTTCCTTGGCTGC
TCGCCTGTGTTGCCACCTGGATTCTGCGCGGGACGTCCTTCTGCTACGTCCCTTCGGCCCTCAATCCAGC
GGACCTTCCTTCCCGCGGCCTGCTGCCGGCTCTGCGGCCTCTTCCGCGTCTTCGCCTTCGCCCTCAGACG
AGTCGGATCTCCCTTTGGGCCGCCTCCCCGCGTCGACTTTAAGACCAATGACTTACAAGGCAGCTGTAGA
TCTTAGCCACTTTTTAAAAGAAAAGGGGGGACTGGAAGGGCTAATTCACTCCCAACGAAGACAAGATCTG
CTTTTTGCTTGTACTGGGTCTCTCTGGTTAGACCAGATCTGAGCCTGGGAGCTCTCTGGCTAACTAGGGA
ACCCACTGCTTAAGCCTCAATAAAGCTTGCCTTGAGTGCTTCAAGTAGTGTGTGCCCGTCTGTTGTGTGA
CTCTGGTAACTAGAGATCCCTCAGACCCTTTTAGTCAGTGTGGAAAATCTCTAGCAGTACGTATAGTAGT
TCATGTCATCTTATTATTCAGTATTTATAACTTGCAAAGAAATGAATATCAGAGAGTGAGAGGAACTTGT
TTATTGCAGCTTATAATGGTTACAAATAAAGCAATAGCATCACAAATTTCACAAATAAAGCATTTTTTTC
ACTGCATTCTAGTTGTGGTTTGTCCAAACTCATCAATGTATCTTATCATGTCTGGCTCTAGCTATCCCGC
CCCTAACTCCGCCCATCCCGCCCCTAACTCCGCCCAGTTCCGCCCATTCTCCGCCCCATGGCTGACTAAT
TTTTTTTATTTATGCAGAGGCCGAGGCCGCCTCGGCCTCTGAGCTATTCCAGAAGTAGTGAGGAGGCTTT
TTTGGAGGCCTAGGGACGTACCCAATTCGCCCTATAGTGAGTCGTATTACGCGCGCTCACTGGCCGTCGT
TTTACAACGTCGTGACTGGGAAAACCCTGGCGTTACCCAACTTAATCGCCTTGCAGCACATCCCCCTTTC
GCCAGCTGGCGTAATAGCGAAGAGGCCCGCACCGATCGCCCTTCCCAACAGTTGCGCAGCCTGAATGGCG
AATGGG
[124 nt withheld, positions 3367-3490]
C
[91 nt withheld, positions 3492-3582]
A
[49 nt withheld, positions 3584-3632]
CCTTTGACGTTGGAGTCCACGTTCTTT
[37 nt withheld, positions 3660-3696]
ACCCTATCTCGGTCTATTCTTTTGATTTATAAGGGATTTTGCCGATTTCGGCCTATTGGTTAAAAAATGA
GCTGATTTAACAAAAATTTAACGCGAATTTTAACAAAATATTAACGCTTACAATTTAGGTGGCACTTTTC
GGGGAAATGTGCGCGGAACCCCTATTTGTTTATTTTTCTAAATACATTCAAATATGTATCCGCTCATGAG
ACAATAACCCTGATAAATGCTTCAATAATATTGAAAAAGGAAGAGTATGAGTATTCAACATTTCCGTGTC
GCCCTTATTCCCTTTTTTGCGGCATTTTGCCTTCCTGTTTTTGCTCACCCAGAAACGCTGGTGAAAGTAA
AAGATGCTGAAGATCAGTTGGGTGCACGAGTGGGTTACATCGAACTGGATCTCAACAGCGGTAAGATCCT
TGAGAGTTTTCGCCCCGAAGAACGTTTTCCAATGATGAGCACTTTTAAAGTTCTGCTATGTGGCGCGGTA
TTATCCCGTATTGACGCCGGGCAAGAGCAACTCGGTCGCCGCATACACTATTCTCAGAATGACTTGGTTG
AGTACTCACCAGTCACAGAAAAGCATCTTACGGATGGCATGACAGTAAGAGAATTATGCAGTGCTGCCAT
AACCATGAGTGATAACACTGCGGCCAACTTACTTCTGACAACGATCGGAGGACCGAAGGAGCTAACCGCT
TTTTTGCACAACATGGGGGATCATGTAACTCGCCTTGATCGTTGGGAACCGGAGCTGAATGAAGCCATAC
CAAACGACGAGCGTGACACCACGATGCCTGTAGCAATGGCAACAACGTTGCGCAAACTATTAACTGGCGA
ACTACTTACTCTAGCTTCCCGGCAACAATTAATAGACTGGATGGAGGCGGATAAAGTTGCAGGACCACTT
CTGCGCTCGGCCCTTCCGGCTGGCTGGTTTATTGCTGATAAATCTGGAGCCGGTGAGCGTGGGTCTCGCG
GTATCATTGCAGCACTGGGGCCAGATGGTAAGCCCTCCCGTATCGTAGTTATCTACACGACGGGGAGTCA
GGCAACTATGGATGAACGAAATAGACAGATCGCTGAGATAGGTGCCTCACTGATTAAGCATTGGTAACTG
TCAGACCAAGTTTACTCATATATACTTTAGATTGATTTAAAACTTCATTTTTAATTTAAAAGGATCTAGG
TGAAGATCCTTTTTGATAATCTCATGACCAAAATCCCTTAACGTGAGTTTTCGTTCCACTGAGCGTCAGA
CCCCGTAGAAAAGATCAAAGGATCTTCTTGAGATCCTTTTTTTCTGCGCGTAATCTGCTGCTTGCAAACA
AAAAAACCACCGCTACCAGCGGTGGTTTGTTTGCCGGATCAAGAGCTACCAACTCTTTTTCCGAAGGTAA
CTGGCTTCAGCAGAGCGCAGATACCAAATACTGTTCTTCTAGTGTAGCCGTAGTTAGGCCACCACTTCAA
GAACTCTGTAGCACCGCCTACATACCTCGCTCTGCTAATCCTGTTACCAGTGGCTGCTGCCAGTGGCGAT
AAGTCGTGTCTTACCGGGTTGGACTCAAGACGATAGTTACCGGATAAGGCGCAGCGGTCGGGCTGAACGG
GGGGTTCGTGCACACAGCCCAGCTTGGAGCGAACGACCTACACCGAACTGAGATACCTACAGCGTGAGCT
ATGAGAAAGCGCCACGCTTCCCGAAGGGAGAAAGGCGGACAGGTATCCGGTAAGCGGCAGGGTCGGAACA
GGAGAGCGCACGAGGGAGCTTCCAGGGGGAAACGCCTGGTATCTTTATAGTCCTGTCGGGTTTCGCCACC
TCTGACTTGAGCGTCGATTTTTGTGATGCTCGTCAGGGGGGCGGAGCCTATGGAAAAACGCCAGCAACGC
GGCCTTTTTACGGTTCCTGGCCTTTTGCTGGCCTTTTGCTCACATGTTCTTTCCTGCGTTATCCCCTGAT
TCTGTGGATAACCGTATTACCGCCTTTGAGTGAGCTGATACCGCTCGCCGCAGCCGAACGACCGAGCGCA
GCGAGTCAGTGAGCGAGGAAGCGGAAGAGCGCCCAATACGCAAACCGCCTCTCCCCGCGCGTTGGCCGAT
TCATTAATGCAGCTGGCACGACAGGTTTCCCGACTGGAAAGCGGGCAGTGAGCGCAACGCAATTAATGTG
AGTTAGCTCACTCATTAGGCACCCCAGGCTTTACACTTTATGCTTCCGGCTCGTATGTTGTGTGGAATTG
TGAGCGGATAACAATTTCACACAGGAAACAGCTATGACCATGATTACGCCAAGCGCGCAATTAACCCTCA
CTAAAGGGAACAAAAGCTGGAGCTGCAAGCTTAATGTAGTCTTATGCAATACTCTTGTAGTCTTGCAACA
TGGTAACGATGAGTTAGCAACATGCCTTACAAGGAGAGAAAAAGCACCGTGCATGCCGATTGGTGGAAGT
AAGGTGGTACGATCGTGCCTTATTAGGAAGGCAACAGACGGGTCTGACATGGATTGGACGAACCACTGAA
TTGCCGCATTGCAGAGATATTGTATTTAAGTGCCTAGCTCGATACATAAACGGGTCTCTCTGGTTAGACC
AGATCTGAGCCTGGGAGCTCTCTGGCTAACTAGGGAACCCACTGCTTAAGCCTCAATAAAGCTTGCCTTG
AGTGCTTCAAGTAGTGTGTGCCCGTCTGTTGTGTGACTCTGGTAACTAGAGATCCCTCAGACCCTTTTAG
TCAGTGTGGAAAATCTCTAGCAGTGGCGCCCGAACAGGGACTTGAAAGCGAAAGGGAAACCAGAGGAGCT
CTCTCGACGCAGGACTCGGCTTGCTGAAGCGCGCACGGCAAGAGGCGAGGGGCGGCGACTGGTGAGTACG
CCAAAAATTTTGACTAGCGGAGGCTAGAAGGAGAGAGATGGGTGCGAGAGCGTCAGTATTAAGCGGGGGA
GAATTAGATCGCGATGGGAAAAAATTCGGTTAAGGCCAGGGGGAAAGAAAAAATATAAATTAAAACATAT
AGTATGGGCAAGCAGGGAGCTAGAACGATTCGCAGTTAATCCTGGCCTGTTAGAAACATCAGAAGGCTGT
AGACAAATACTGGGACAGCTACAACCATCCCTTCAGACAGGATCAGAAGAACTTAGATCATTATATAATA
CAGTAGCAACCCTCTATTGTGTGCATCAAAGGATAGAGATAAAAGACACCAAGGAAGCTTTAGACAAGAT
AGAGGAAGAGCAAAACAAAAGTAAGACCACCGCACAGCAAGCGGCCGCTGATCTTCAGACCTGGAGGAGG
AGATATGAGGGACAATTGGAGAAGTGAATTATATAAATATAAAGTAGTAAAAATTGAACCATTAGGAGTA
GCACCCACCAAGGCAAAGAGAAGAGTGGTGCAGAGAGAAAAAAGAGCAGTGGGAATAGGAGCTTTGTTCC
TTGGGTTCTTGGGAGCAGCAGGAAGCACTATGGGCGCAGCGTCAATGACGCTGACGGTACAGGCCAGACA
ATTATTGTCTGGTATAGTGCAGCAGCAGAACAATTTGCTGAGGGCTATTGAGGCGCAACAGCATCTGTTG
CAACTCACAGTCTGGGGCATCAAGCAGCTCCAGGCAAGAATCCTGGCTGTGGAAAGATACCTAAAGGATC
AACAGCTCCTGGGGATTTGGGGTTGCTCTGGAAAACTCATTTGCACCACTGCTGTGCCTTGGAATGCTAG
TTGGAGTAATAAATCTCTGGAACAGATTTGGAATCACACGACCTGGATGGAGTGGGACAGAGAAATTAAC
AATTACACAAGCTTAATACACTCCTTAATTGAAGAATCGCAAAACCAGCAAGAAAAGAATGAACAAGAAT
TATTGGAATTAGATAAATGGGCAAGTTTGTGGAATTGGTTTAACATAACAAATTGGCTGTGGTATATAAA
ATTATTCATAATGATAGTAGGAGGCTTGGTAGGTTTAAGAATAGTTTTTGCTGTACTTTCTATAGTGAAT
AGAGTTAGGCAGGGATATTCACCATTATCGTTTCAGACCCACCTCCCAACCCCGAGGGGACCCAGAGAGG
GCCTATTTCCCATGATTCCTTCATATTTGCATATACGATACAAGGCTGTTAGAGAGATAATTAGAATTAA
TTTGACTGTAAACACAAAGATATTAGTACAAAATACGTGACGTAGAAAGTAATAATTTCTTGGGTAGTTT
GCAGTTTTAAAATTATGTTTTAAAATGGACTATCATATGCTTACCGTAACTTGAAAGTATTTCGATTTCT
TGGCTTTATATATCTTGTGGAAAGGACGAAACACCGCCCGCTCTCTGGTTACATAGGTTTTAGAGCTAGA
AATAGCAAGTTAAAATAAGGCTAGTCCGTTATCAACTTGAAAAAGTGGCACCGAGTCGGTGCTTTTTTAA
GCTTGGCGTAACTAGATCTTGAGACAAATGGCAGTATTCATCCACAATTTTAAAAGAAAAGGGGGGATTG
GGGGGTACAGTGCAGGGGAAAGAATAGTAGACATAATAGCAACAGACATACAAACTAAAGAATTACAAAA
ACAAATTACAAAAATTCAAAATTTTCGGGTTTATTACAGGGACAGCAGAGATCCACTTTGGCGCCGGCTC
GAGGGGG
Features (pLannotate 1.2.2; 29 found; start..end, strand, type, name):
     14..80      +  CDS            small t antigen (fragment): SV40 (simian virus 40) small t antigen
    106..317     +  promoter       EF-1α core promoter: core promoter for human elongation factor EF-1α
    318..1256    +  intron         EF-1α intron A: intron upstream of the start codon of human EF-1α
   1278..1877    +  CDS            PuroR (fragment): puromycin N-acetyltransferase; pac from Streptomyces; confers resistance to puromycin
   1893..2481    +  misc_feature   WPRE: woodchuck hepatitis virus posttranscriptional regulatory element
   2532..2551    +  misc_feature   cPPT/CTS (fragment): central polypurine tract and central termination sequence of HIV-1
   2553..2786    +  LTR            3' LTR (ΔU3): self-inactivating 3' long terminal repeat (LTR) from HIV-1
   2864..2985    +  polyA_signal   SV40 poly(A) signal: SV40 polyadenylation signal
   3025..3160    +  rep_origin     SV40 ori: SV40 origin of replication
   3181..3199    -  promoter       T7 promoter: promoter for bacteriophage T7 RNA polymerase
   3207..3362    +  CDS            lacZα (fragment): LacZα fragment of β-galactosidase; lacZ fragment
   3367..3795    +  rep_origin     f1 ori (sequence partly withheld): f1 bacteriophage origin of replication; arrow indicates direction of (+) strand synthesis
   3848..3952    +  promoter       AmpR promoter: bla
   3953..4813    +  CDS            AmpR: β-lactamase; bla; confers resistance to ampicillin, carbenicillin, and related antibiotics
   4984..5572    +  rep_origin     ori: high-copy-number ColE1/pMB1/pBR322/pUC origin of replication
   5755..5847    +  CDS            lacI (fragment): lac repressor; lacI; The lac repressor binds to the lac operator to inhibit transcription in E. coli. This inhibition can be relieved by adding lactose or isopropyl-β-D-thiogalactopyranoside (IPTG).
   5860..5881    +  protein_bind   CAP binding site: CAP binding activates transcription in the presence of cAMP. E. coli catabolite activator protein
   5896..5926    +  promoter       lac promoter: promoter for the E. coli lac operon
   5934..5950    +  protein_bind   lac operator: The lac repressor binds to the lac operator to inhibit transcription in E. coli. This inhibition can be relieved by adding lactose or isopropyl-β-D-thiogalactopyranoside (IPTG). lac repressor encoded by lacI
   5995..6013    +  promoter       T3 promoter: promoter for bacteriophage T3 RNA polymerase
   6041..6267    +  promoter       RSV promoter: Rous sarcoma virus enhancer/promoter
   6268..6448    +  LTR            5' LTR (truncated): truncated 5' long terminal repeat (LTR) from HIV-1
   6495..6620    +  misc_feature   HIV-1 Ψ: packaging signal of human immunodeficiency virus type 1
   6604..6967    +  CDS            HIV-1 gag (fragment): gag protein from human immunodeficiency virus 1; gag
   7113..7346    +  misc_feature   RRE: The Rev response element (RRE) of HIV-1 allows for Rev-dependent mRNA export from the nucleus to the cytoplasm.
   7723..7749    +  CDS            Rev (fragment): human immunodeficiency virus 1 (HIV-1) Rev protein; rev; enhances nuclear export of unspliced and incompletely spliced viral mRNAs
   7753..7993    +  promoter       U6 promoter: RNA polymerase III promoter for human U6 snRNA
   8023..8098    +  misc_RNA       gRNA scaffold: guide RNA scaffold for the Streptococcus pyogenes CRISPR/Cas9 system
   8154..8271    +  misc_feature   cPPT/CTS: central polypurine tract and central termination sequence of HIV-1
