[The description below was written by a language model from this plasmid's Addgene catalogue record and pLannotate feature annotations shown in this document.]
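Description:
PDPK1 gRNA (BRDN0001146405) is a third-generation lentiviral guide RNA plasmid built on the lentiGuide-Puro backbone, carrying a single guide directed against human PDPK1 (also known as PDK1). It is propagated in E. coli as a high-copy plasmid through a ColE1/pUC-type origin with ampicillin selection (β-lactamase under its own promoter). The backbone also retains an f1 origin, an SV40 origin and poly(A) signal, and remnants of a lac/T7/T3 cloning region.

The transfer cassette is framed by a chimeric RSV promoter fused to a truncated HIV-1 5' LTR, which makes genomic RNA production Tat-independent, and a ΔU3 self-inactivating 3' LTR. Between them lie the Ψ packaging signal with a gag fragment, the Rev response element for Rev-dependent nuclear export, and a cPPT/CTS element that aids nuclear import of the provirus. The human U6 RNA polymerase III promoter drives the PDPK1-specific spacer joined to the Streptococcus pyogenes Cas9 guide scaffold. Downstream, the EF-1α core promoter with its intron A expresses puromycin N-acetyltransferase for selection of transduced mammalian cells, and a WPRE enhances transcript expression.

The plasmid does not encode Cas9, so it is meant to be used together with a separate Cas9 lentivirus such as lentiCas9-Blast or in cells that already express Cas9. The guide was designed against two PDPK1 reference transcripts and belongs to a human kinome gRNA collection, making it suited to knockout of PDPK1 in individual or library-based loss-of-function experiments. The cloning method is not recorded.
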