Addgene plasmid #77453: PDPK1 gRNA (BRDN0001146405)
Purpose: 3rd generation lentiviral gRNA plasmid targeting human PDPK1
Depositing lab: John Doench & David Root. Depositing organization: Broad Institute. Publication: Optimized sgRNA design to maximize activity and minimize off-target effects of CRISPR-Cas9. Doench JG, Fusi N, Sullender M, Hegde M, Vaimberg EW, Donovan KF, Smith I, Tothova Z, Wilen C, Orchard R, Virgin HW, Listgarten J, Root DE. Nat Biotechnol. 2016 Jan 18. doi: 10.1038/nbt.3437. PubMed 26780180.
Backbone
  Vector backbone: lentiGuide-Puro
  Backbone manufacturer: Zhang Lab (Addgene plasmid # 52963)
  Vector type: Mammalian Expression, Lentiviral, CRISPR
  Selectable markers: Puromycin
Growth in bacteria
  Bacterial resistance: Ampicillin, 100 μg/mL
  Growth temperature: 37°C
  Growth strain: DH5alpha
  Copy number: High Copy
Gene/Insert
  Gene/Insert name: PDPK1 (alt names: PDPK1; NM_001261816.1)
  gRNA/shRNA sequence: CCCGCTCTCTGGTTACATAG
  Species: H. sapiens (human)
  Entrez Gene: PDPK1 (a.k.a. PDK1, PDPK2, PDPK2P, PRO0461)
  Promoter: hU6
  Cloning method: Unknown
  Sequencing primers: 5′ U6-F; 3′ pS2-R
Terms and licenses: Academic/Nonprofit Terms; Industry Terms: Not Available to Industry
Depositor comments: The gRNA was designed to target the following Genbank reference sequence(s): NM_001261816.1,NM_002613.4. Note that this plasmid does NOT contain Cas9. It should be used in conjunction with lentiCas9-Blast (Addgene #52962) or otherwise with cell lines already expressing Cas9. Browse the full kinome gRNA library at http://www.addgene.org/pooled-library/broadgpp-human-kinome/ or visit http://www.broadinstitute.org/rnai/public/ for detailed protocols and information.
How to cite: PDPK1 gRNA (BRDN0001146405) was a gift from John Doench & David Root (Addgene plasmid # 77453 ; http://n2t.net/addgene:77453 ; RRID:Addgene_77453)
