>Addgene plasmid #77453 | PDPK1 gRNA (BRDN0001146405) | depositor partial sequence | sequence record 144913 | Target Sequence
CCCGCTCTCTGGTTACATAG
