>Addgene plasmid #77453 | PDPK1 gRNA (BRDN0001146405) | addgene partial sequence | sequence record 187789 | hU6-F
TAGAAAGTAATAATTTCTTGGGTAGTTTGCAGTTTTAAAATTATGTTTTAAAATGGACTATCATATGCTT
ACCGTAACTTGAAAGTATTTCGATTTCTTGGCTTTATATATCTTGTGGAAAGGACGAAACACCGCCCGCT
CTCTGGTTACATAGGTTTTAGAGCTAGAAATAGCAAGTTAAAATAAGGCTAGTCCGTTATCAACTTGAAA
AAGTGGCACCGAGTCGGTGCTTTTTTAAGCTTGGCGTAACTAGATCTTGAGACAAATGGCAGTATTCATC
CACAATTTTAAAAGAAAAGGGGGGATTGGGGGGTACAGTGCAGGGGAAAGAATAGTAGACATAATAGCAA
CAGACATACAAACTAAAGAATTACAAAAACAAATTACAAAAATTCAAAATTTTCGGGTTTATTACAGGGA
CAGCAGAGATCCACTTTGGCGCCGGCTCGAGGGGGCCCGGGTGCAAAGATGGATAAAGTTTTAAACAGAG
AGGAATCTTTGCAGCTAATGGACCTTCTAGGTCTTGAAAGGAGTGGGAATTGGCTCCGGTGCCCGTCAGT
GGGCAGAGCG
